Addgene plasmid #44334: pMX_mTAF3
Depositing lab: Marc Timmers. Depositing organization: University Medical Centre Utrecht. Publication: A central role for TFIID in the pluripotent transcription circuitry. Pijnappel WW, Esch D, Baltissen MP, Wu G, Mischerikow N, Bergsma AJ, van der Wal E, Han DW, Bruch Hv, Moritz S, Lijnzaad P, Altelaar AF, Sameith K, Zaehres H, Heck AJ, Holstege FC, Scholer HR, Timmers HT. Nature. 2013 Mar 28;495(7442):516-9. doi: 10.1038/nature11970. Epub 2013 Mar 17. PubMed 23503660.
Backbone
  Vector backbone: pMX
  Total vector size (bp): 7459
  Vector type: Mammalian Expression, Retroviral
Growth in bacteria
  Bacterial resistance: Ampicillin, 100 μg/mL
  Growth temperature: 37°C
  Growth strain: Stbl3
  Growth instructions: Standard
  Copy number: Unknown
Gene/Insert
  Gene/Insert name: TAF3 (alt name: TBP-associated factor 3)
  Species: M. musculus (mouse)
  Insert size (bp): 2797
  GenBank ID: NM_027748.3
  Entrez Gene: Taf3 (a.k.a. 140kDa, 4933439M23Rik, AW539625, TAF140, TAFII-140, TAFII140, mTAFII140)
  Promoter: LTR
  Tag / fusion protein: Flag (N terminal on insert)
  Cloning method: Restriction Enzyme; 5′ cloning site EcoR1 (not destroyed); 3′ cloning site Xho1 (not destroyed)
  Sequencing primers: 5′ TACACGCCGCCCACGTGAAGGC; 3′ unknown
Resource information
  A portion of this plasmid was derived from a plasmid made by: Taken from: pxj4l-mTAF3-flag (Gangloff et al., MCB 21: 5109 (2001)) Kindly provided by drs. Mengus and Davidson
Terms and licenses: Academic/Nonprofit Terms; Industry Terms: Not Available to Industry
How to cite: pMX_mTAF3 was a gift from Marc Timmers (Addgene plasmid # 44334 ; http://n2t.net/addgene:44334 ; RRID:Addgene_44334)
