[The description below was written by a language model from this plasmid's Addgene catalogue record and pLannotate feature annotations shown in this document.]
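Description:
pMX_mTAF3 is a Moloney murine leukemia virus-based retroviral expression plasmid built on the pMX backbone, with a total size of 7,459 bp. It carries the mouse Taf3 coding sequence (TBP-associated factor 3, also known as TAFII140), a subunit of the general transcription factor TFIID that supports promoter recognition and initiation by RNA polymerase II. The roughly 2.8 kb insert was placed between EcoRI and XhoI sites, both retained. According to the catalogue entry it bears an N-terminal Flag tag, although the tag was not picked up as a separate feature in the annotation. The cDNA was derived from an earlier Flag-tagged mTAF3 expression plasmid.

Expression is driven by the 5′ MMLV LTR, and no internal promoter is annotated. Downstream of the LTR lie the MMLV packaging signal (Ψ), a short MESV Ψ-like fragment, a truncated gag lacking its start codon, which extends the packaging region, and a pol segment containing the splice acceptor. Together these allow the genomic transcript to be packaged into virions when gag, pol and env are supplied in trans by a packaging cell line, and they also allow production of a spliced message for the insert. The 3′ end is annotated as a short ΔU3-like fragment abutting a longer MMLV LTR match, which most likely represents a single 3′ LTR split by the annotation tool rather than a true self-inactivating design. No mammalian selection marker or reporter is annotated. In bacteria the plasmid replicates from a high-copy ColE1/pUC-type origin and is selected with ampicillin through β-lactamase; a small lacI fragment is a backbone remnant. The associated publication concerns the role of TFIID in the pluripotency transcription circuitry, consistent with use for stable retroviral delivery of Taf3 into mammalian cells.
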