Features (pLannotate 1.2.2; 12 found; start..end, strand, type, name):
     22..615     +  LTR            LTR: long terminal repeat from Moloney murine leukemia virus
    678..877     +  misc_feature   MMLV Ψ: packaging signal of Moloney murine leukemia virus (MMLV)
    929..1017    +  misc_feature   MESV Ψ (fragment): packaging signal of murine embryonic stem cell virus
   1094..1510    +  CDS            gag (truncated): truncated Moloney murine leukemia virus (MMLV) gag gene lacking the start codon
   1520..1894    +  misc_feature   pol region: Moloney murine leukemia virus (MMLV) pol region containing the splice acceptor site
   1975..4767    +  CDS            Taf3: TAF3_MOUSE - Experimental evidence at protein level: Swiss-Prot protein existence level 1. Transcription factor TFIID is one of the general factors required for accurate and regulated initiation by RNA polymerase II. TFIID is a multimeric protein complex that plays a central role in mediating promoter responses to various activators and repressors. Required in complex with TBPL2 for the differentiation of myoblasts into myocytes. The complex replaces TFIID at specific promoters at an early stage in the differentiation process. From Mus musculus (Mouse).
   4842..4963    +  LTR            3' LTR (ΔU3) (fragment): self-inactivating 3' long terminal repeat (LTR) from Moloney murine leukemia virus
   4964..5433    +  LTR            LTR: long terminal repeat from Moloney murine leukemia virus
   5499..5551    -  CDS            lacI (fragment): lac repressor; lacI; The lac repressor binds to the lac operator to inhibit transcription in E. coli. This inhibition can be relieved by adding lactose or isopropyl-β-D-thiogalactopyranoside (IPTG).
   5734..6322    -  rep_origin     ori: high-copy-number ColE1/pMB1/pBR322/pUC origin of replication
   6486..7346    -  CDS            AmpR: β-lactamase; bla; confers resistance to ampicillin, carbenicillin, and related antibiotics
   7347..7451    -  promoter       AmpR promoter: bla
>Addgene plasmid #44334 | pMX_mTAF3 | depositor full sequence | sequence record 60332 | pMX_mTAF3 sequence 7459 bps
CCCGAAAAGTGCCACCTGCATAATGAAAGACCCCACCTGTAGGTTTGGCAAGCTAGCTTAAGTAACGCCA
TTTTGCAAGGCATGGAAAAATACATAACTGAGAATAGAAAAGTTCAGATCAAGGTCAGGAACAGATGGAA
CAGCTGAATATGGGCCAAACAGGATATCTGTGGTAAGCAGTTCCTGCCCCGGCTCAGGGCCAAGAACAGA
TGGAACAGCTGAATATGGGCCAAACAGGATATCTGTGGTAAGCAGTTCCTGCCCCGGCTCAGGGCCAAGA
ACAGATGGTCCCCAGATGCGGTCCAGCCCTCAGCAGTTTCTAGAGAACCATCAGATGTTTCCAGGGTGCC
CCAAGGACCTGAAATGACCCTGTGCCTTATTTGAACTAACCAATCAGTTCGCTTCTCGCTTCTGTTCGCG
CGCTTCTGCTCCCCGAGCTCAATAAAAGAGCCCACAACCCCTCACTCGGCGCGCCAGTCCTCCGATTGAC
TGAGTCGCCCGGGTACCCGTGTATCCAATAAACCCTCTTGCAGTTGCATCCGACTTGTGGTCTCGCTGTT
CCTTGGGAGGGTCTCCTCTGAGTGATTGACTACCCGTCAGCGGGGGTCTTTCATTTGGGGGCTCGTCCGG
GATCGGGAGACCCCTGCCCAGGGACCACCGACCCACCACCGGGAGGTAAGCTGGCCAGCAACTTATCTGT
GTCTGTCCGATTGTCTAGTGTCTATGACTGATTTTATGCGCCTGCGTCGGTACTAGTTAGCTAACTAGCT
CTGTATCTGGCGGACCCGTGGTGGAACTGACGAGTTCGGAACACCCGGCCGCAACCCTGGGAGACGTCCC
AGGGACTTCGGGGGCCGTTTTTGTGGCCCGACCTGAGTCCAAAAATCCCGATCGTTTTGGACTCTTTGGT
GCACCCCCCTAATAGGAGGGATATGTGGTTCTGGTAGGAGACGAGAACCTAAAACAGTTCCCGCCTCCGT
CTGAATTTTTGCTTTCGGTTTGGGACCGAAGCCGCGCCGCGCGTCTTGTCTGCTGCAGCATCGTTCTGTG
TTGTCTCTGTCTGACTGTGTTTCTGTATTTGTCTGAAAATTAGGGCCAGACTGTTACCACTCCCTTAAGT
TTGACCTTAGGTCACTGGAAAGATGTCGAGCGGATCGCTCACAACCAGTCGGTAGATGTCAAGAAGAGAC
GTTGGGTTACCTTCTGCTCTGCAGAATGGCCAACCTTTAACGTCGGATGGCCGCGAGACGGCACCTTTAA
CCGAGACCTCATCACCCAGGTTAAGATCAAGGTCTTTTCACCTGGCCCGCATGGACACCCAGACCAGGTC
CCCTACATCGTGACCTGGGAAGCCTTGGCTTTTGACCCCCCTCCCTGGGTCAAGCCCTTTGTACACCCTA
AGCCTCCGCCTCCTCTTCCTCCATCCGCCCCGTCTCTCCCCCTTGAACCTCCTCGTTCGACCCCGCCTCG
ATCCTCCCTTTATCCAGCCCTCACTCCTTCTCTAGGCGCCCCCATATGGCCATATGAGATCTTATATGGG
GCACCCCCGCCCCTTGTAAACTTCCCTGACCCTGACATGACAAGAGTTACTAACAGCCCCTCTCTCCAAG
CTCACTTACAGGCTCTCTACTTAGTCCAGCACGAAGTCTGGAGACCTCTGGCGGCAGCCTACCAAGAACA
ACTGGACCGACCGGTGGTACCTCACCCTTACCGAGTCGGCGACACAGTGTGGGTCCGCCGACACCAGACT
AAGAACCTAGAACCTCGCTGGAAAGGACCTTACACAGTCCTGCTGACCACCCCCACCGCCCTCAAAGTAG
ACGGCATCGCAGCTTGGATACACGCCGCCCACGTGAAGGCTGCCGACCCCGGGGGTGGACCATCCTCTAG
ACTGCCGGATCTAGCTAGTTAATTAAGGATCCCAGTGTGGTGGTACGGGAATTCACCATGGATTATAAAG
ATGATGATGATAAATGCGAGAGTTACTCCAGGTCGTTGTTGAGGGTCTCGGTGGCGCAGATCTGCCAGGC
GCTGGGCTGGGACTCGGTGCAGCTCAGCGCCTGCCACCTCCTCACCGACGTCCTGCAGCGCTATCTGCAG
CAGCTGGGCCGGGGCTGCCATCGGTACTCTGAACTCTATGGCCGAACAGACCCCATTTTGGATGATGTTG
GTGAAGCCTTCCAACTTATGGGAGTTAATCTGCATGAACTAGAAGACTATATTCATAATATTGAACCTGT
CACTTTCCCACATCAAATTCCTTCATTTCCTGTTAGCAAGAACAATGTCCTTCAGTTTCCTCAGCCCGGA
AGTAAAGATGCAGAGGAAAGAAAAGACTACATTCCGGATTACCTTCCCCCCATCGTGTCTTCTCAAGAAG
AGGAGGAAGAGGAACAGGTGCCCACTGATGGGGGCACCTCAGCAGAAGCCATGCAGGTGCCCTTGGAAGA
AGATGATGAGATGGAGGAGGAGGAAGTCATCAATGATGAGAACTTCTTGGGTAAGAGGCCACTGGACAGT
CCTGAAGTGGAAGAAATGCCCTCCATGAAGCGCCCACGACTCCTGAGCACTAAAGGGGACTCCCTAGATG
TTGTGTTGTTAGAAGCACGAGAACCCCTCAGCTCTATAAACCCACAGAAGACCCCACCAGTGCTCTCTCC
TGTGCGTGTCCAGGACAGGGCTGATCTGGCCCCTCCATCACCACAGCCTCCCATGCTGGCTCCATTTGCA
AAGTCACAACTACCAATTGCAAAGCCGTTAGAAACAAAGTCGTTTACACCAAAAACAAAGACTAAAGCTA
GCTCTCCAGGTCAGAAAACTAAGTCACCCAAGGCTGCCCTATCACCAGCAAGGCTTGGAAGTCCTATTCG
GTCACCAAAAACCATCCCAAAAGAAAAGAAGTCACCTGGACGCTCCAAGAGCCCCAAGAGTCCTAAGAGC
CCCAAGATTGTAGCTCATGTTCCCCAAACCCCTGTCAGACCTGAAACACCAAATAGGACCCCTTCAGCCA
TGGTGGTTGAAAAAACTGTTAAAGAGACCATCCCAGTGATGAAACCAACACAGACTCCCCCAGAAGTTGT
GAAACTGAACATTGAAATGCAGCCGAAAAAGCCTGTGGTGACAGACAAAACCATCGATGACTCCATCGAT
GCTGTGATCGCACGTGCCTGTGCAGAGCGGGAGCCAGACCCTTTCGAGTTTTCTTCCGGATCGGAATCGG
AAGGAGACACTTTTACAAGTCCTAAGAGGATTTCAGGCTCAGAGTGCGCCACTCCAAAAGCCTCCACTTC
CTCCAATAACTTCACCAAGTCCCTGGCCACTCCTCTGCCTCTCTCCAGCGGAACCTCAAGTTCAGATAAC
TCGTGGACAATGGATGCCTCTATTGATGAGGTGGTACGGAAGGCAAAGCTGGGAGCCCCTTCCAACATGC
CTCCCACCTTCCCATATATCTCTTCTCCCTCAATTTCTCCTCCCACTCCTGAGCCTCTACACAAGGGGTA
TGAGGAGAAAGCCAAGCTGCCTTCGTCTGTGGATGTAAAGAAAAAGTTGAAAAAAGAACTGAAGACTAAG
TTGAAAAAGAAAGAAAAGCAGCGAGACAGAGAGAGGGAGAGAGAGAGAAACAAAGAAAGAAGCAAAGAGA
AAGATAAAATGAGAGAGAGGGAGAAGGAGAAGGAGGCTGGAAAGGAACTTAAGTACCCGTGGAGGGAGCT
GATGAAAGACGAAGATTCTGATCCCTATAAGTTTAAAATCAAAGAATTTGAAGACATTGATGCTGCGAAA
GTGCGATTGAAAGATGGGATCGTGAGGAGAGAGCGAGAGAAACATAAGGACAAGAAGAAAGATCGAGAAA
GAAGCAAGCGGGAGAAAGATAAGCGAGAAAGGGAAAGGCTTAAAGAAAAAAACAGAGAAGACAAGATAAA
GGCCCCTCCAACACAGCTGGTGTTGCCCCCAAAAGAAATGGCACTGCCTTTGTTCAGCCCTTCAGCAGTG
AGGGTCCCGGCCATGCTGCCGGCCTTCTCACCAATGCTCCCAGAAAAACTGTTTGAGGAAAAAGAGAAGC
CCAAGGAGAAAGAAAGGAAAAAGGACAAAAAGGAGAAGAAGAAGAAGAAAGAGAAGGAGAAAGAAAAGGA
GAAGAAAGAGAGGGAGAGGGAGAAGGAGAGAAGGGAGAGAGAGAAGAGAGAGAAGGAGAAGGAGAAGCAC
AAACATGAGAAGATAAAAGTGGAGCCTGTCATCCCTGCCCCAAGTCCAGTTATCCCCAGGTTGACTCTGC
GAGTTGGCGCTGGCCAGGACAAGATTGTTATCAGCAAGGTGGTACCAGCCCCGGAGGCTAAGCCCGCTCC
TTCTCTGAACAGACCCAAAACCCCACCTCCAGCCCCAGTCCCTATTCCTGTGCGAGTGAGCCCTACTCCC
CTGCAGCCACCACTCCTCACCCAGGCTGCAGTGTGCCCAGCCCTGATGCCATCCCCAGCTCCCGCCCTCT
CTGGAATAGGGAGTGCCAAAGCCCCCGTGAGGAGCGTCGTGACTGAGACGGTCAGCACTTATGTGATCCG
TGATGAGTGGGGCAATCAGATCTGGATCTGTCCAGGGTGCAACAAGCCTGATGACGGGAGCCCGATGATT
GGCTGTGACGACTGTGACGATTGGTACCACTGGCCCTGTGTGGGAATCATGGCTGCTCCTCCAGAAGAGA
TGCAGTGGTTCTGCCCGAAGTGTGCCAACAAGATAAAGAAAGACAAGAAGCACAAGAAGAGGAAGCACCG
TGCGCACTGACTCGAGCGGCCGCCAGCACAGTGGTCGACGATAAAATAAAAGATTTTATTTAGTCTCCAG
AAAAAGGGGGGAATGAAAGACCCCACCTGTAGGTTTGGCAAGCTAGCTTAAGTAACGCCATTTTGCAAGG
CATGGAAAAATACATAACTGAGAATAGAGAAGTTCAGATCAAGGTCAGGAACAGATGGAACAGCTGAATA
TGGGCCAAACAGGATATCTGTGGTAAGCAGTTCCTGCCCCGGCTCAGGGCCAAGAACAGATGGAACAGCT
GAATATGGGCCAAACAGGATATCTGTGGTAAGCAGTTCCTGCCCCGGCTCAGGGCCAAGAACAGATGGTC
CCCAGATGCGGTCCAGCCCTCAGCAGTTTCTAGAGAACCATCAGATGTTTCCAGGGTGCCCCAAGGACCT
GAAATGACCCTGTGCCTTATTTGAACTAACCAATCAGTTCGCTTCTCGCTTCTGTTCGCGCGCTTCTGCT
CCCCGAGCTCAATAAAAGAGCCCACAACCCCTCACTCGGGGCGCCAGTCCTCCGATTGACTGAGTCGCCC
GGGTACCCGTGTATCCAATAAACCCTCTTGCAGTTGCATCCGACTTGTGGTCTCGCTGTTCCTTGGGAGG
GTCTCCTCTGAGTGATTGACTACCCGTCAGCGGGGGTCTTTCACATGCAGCATGTATCAAAATTAATTTG
GTTTTTTTTCTTAAGTATTTACATTAAATGGCCATAGTTGCATTAATGAATCGGCCAACGCGCGGGGAGA
GGCGGTTTGCGTATTGGGCGCTCTTCCGCTTCCTCGCTCACTGACTCGCTGCGCTCGGTCGTTCGGCTGC
GGCGAGCGGTATCAGCTCACTCAAAGGCGGTAATACGGTTATCCACAGAATCAGGGGATAACGCAGGAAA
GAACATGTGAGCAAAAGGCCAGCAAAAGGCCAGGAACCGTAAAAAGGCCGCGTTGCTGGCGTTTTTCCAT
AGGCTCCGCCCCCCTGACGAGCATCACAAAAATCGACGCTCAAGTCAGAGGTGGCGAAACCCGACAGGAC
TATAAAGATACCAGGCGTTTCCCCCTGGAAGCTCCCTCGTGCGCTCTCCTGTTCCGACCCTGCCGCTTAC
CGGATACCTGTCCGCCTTTCTCCCTTCGGGAAGCGTGGCGCTTTCTCATAGCTCACGCTGTAGGTATCTC
AGTTCGGTGTAGGTCGTTCGCTCCAAGCTGGGCTGTGTGCACGAACCCCCCGTTCAGCCCGACCGCTGCG
CCTTATCCGGTAACTATCGTCTTGAGTCCAACCCGGTAAGACACGACTTATCGCCACTGGCAGCAGCCAC
TGGTAACAGGATTAGCAGAGCGAGGTATGTAGGCGGTGCTACAGAGTTCTTGAAGTGGTGGCCTAACTAC
GGCTACACTAGAAGAACAGTATTTGGTATCTGCGCTCTGCTGAAGCCAGTTACCTTCGGAAAAAGAGTTG
GTAGCTCTTGATCCGGCAAACAAACCACCGCTGGTAGCGGTGGTTTTTTTGTTTGCAAGCAGCAGATTAC
GCGCAGAAAAAAAGGATCTCAAGAAGATCCTTTGATCTTTTCTACGGGGTCTGACGCTCAGTGGAACGAA
AACTCACGTTAAGGGATTTTGGTCATGAGATTATCAAAAAGGATCTTCACCTAGATCCTTTTGCGGCCGG
CCGCAAATCAATCTAAAGTATATATGAGTAAACTTGGTCTGACAGTTACCAATGCTTAATCAGTGAGGCA
CCTATCTCAGCGATCTGTCTATTTCGTTCATCCATAGTTGCCTGACTCCCCGTCGTGTAGATAACTACGA
TACGGGAGGGCTTACCATCTGGCCCCAGTGCTGCAATGATACCGCGAGACCCACGCTCACCGGCTCCAGA
TTTATCAGCAATAAACCAGCCAGCCGGAAGGGCCGAGCGCAGAAGTGGTCCTGCAACTTTATCCGCCTCC
ATCCAGTCTATTAATTGTTGCCGGGAAGCTAGAGTAAGTAGTTCGCCAGTTAATAGTTTGCGCAACGTTG
TTGCCATTGCTACAGGCATCGTGGTGTCACGCTCGTCGTTTGGTATGGCTTCATTCAGCTCCGGTTCCCA
ACGATCAAGGCGAGTTACATGATCCCCCATGTTGTGCAAAAAAGCGGTTAGCTCCTTCGGTCCTCCGATC
GTTGTCAGAAGTAAGTTGGCCGCAGTGTTATCACTCATGGTTATGGCAGCACTGCATAATTCTCTTACTG
TCATGCCATCCGTAAGATGCTTTTCTGTGACTGGTGAGTACTCAACCAAGTCATTCTGAGAATAGTGTAT
GCGGCGACCGAGTTGCTCTTGCCCGGCGTCAATACGGGATAATACCGCGCCACATAGCAGAACTTTAAAA
GTGCTCATCATTGGAAAACGTTCTTCGGGGCGAAAACTCTCAAGGATCTTACCGCTGTTGAGATCCAGTT
CGATGTAACCCACTCGTGCACCCAACTGATCTTCAGCATCTTTTACTTTCACCAGCGTTTCTGGGTGAGC
AAAAACAGGAAGGCAAAATGCCGCAAAAAAGGGAATAAGGGCGACACGGAAATGTTGAATACTCATACTC
TTCCTTTTTCAATATTATTGAAGCATTTATCAGGGTTATTGTCTCATGAGCGGATACATATTTGAATGTA
TTTAGAAAAATAAACAAATAGGGGTTCCGCGCACATTTC
