>Addgene plasmid #44334 | pMX_mTAF3 | addgene partial sequence | sequence record 63897 | pBMN5 5'-GCTTGGATACACGCCGC-3'
CATCCTCTAGACTGCCGGATCTAGCTAGTTAATTAAGGATCCCAGTGTGGTGGTACGGGAATTCACCATG
GATTATAAAGATGATGATGATAAATGCGAGAGTTACTCCAGGTCGTTGTTGAGGGTCTCGGTGGCGCAGA
TCTGCCAGGCGCTGGGCTGGGACTCGGTGCAGCTCAGCGCCTGCCACCTCCTCACCGACGTCCTGCAGCG
CTATCTGCAGCAGCTGGGCCGGGGCTGCCATCGGTACTCTGAACTCTATGGCCGAACAGACCCCATTTTG
GATGATGTTGGTGAAGCCTTCCAACTTATGGGAGTTAATCTGCATGAACTAGAAGACTATATTCATAATA
TTGAACCTGTCACTTTCCCACATCAAATTCCTTCATTTCCTGTTAGCAAGAACAATGTCCTTCAGTTTCC
TCAGCCCGGAAGTAAAGATGCAGAGGAAAGAAAAGACTACATTCCGGATTACCTTCCCCCCATCGTGTCT
TCTCAAGAAGAGGAGGAAGAGGAACAGGTGCCCACTGATGGGGGCACCTCAGCAGAAGCCATGCAGGTGC
CCTTGGAAGAAGATGATGAGATGGAGGAGGAGGAAGTCATCAATGATGAGAACTTCTTGGGTAAGAGGCC
ACTGGACAGTCCTGAAGTGGAAGAAATGCCCTCCATGAAGCGCCCACGACTCCTGAGCACTAAAGGGGAC
TCCCTAGATGTTGTGTTGTTAGAAGCACGAGAACCCCTCAGCTCTATAAACCCACAGAAGACCCCACCAG
TGCTCTCTCCTGTGCGTGTCCAGGACAGGGCTGATCTGGCCCCTCCATCACCACAGCCTCCCATGCTGGC
TCCATTTGCAAAGTCACAACTACCAATTGCAAAGCCGTTAGAAACAAAGTCGTTTACACCAAAAACAAAG
ACTAAAGCTAGCTCTCCAGGTCAGAAAACTAAGTCACCCAAGGCTGCCCTATCACCAGCAAGGCTTGGAA
GTCCTATTCGGTCACCAAAAACCATCCCAAAAGAAAAGAAGTCACCTGGACGCTCCAAGAGCCCCAAGAG
TCCTA
